>Addgene plasmid #21146 | pREP3-TEV-NLS | depositor full sequence | sequence record 9804 | Author sequence
AGCGCCCAATACGCAAACCGCCTCTCCCCGCGCGTTGGCCGATTCATTAATGCAGCTGGCACGACAGGTT
TCCCGACTGGAAAGCGGGCAGTGAGCGCAACGCAATTAATGTGAGTTAGCTCACTCATTAGGCACCCCAG
GCTTTACACTTTATGCTTCCGGCTCGTATGTTGTGTGGAATTGTGAGCGGATAACAATTTCACACAGGAA
ACAGCTATGACCATGATTACGCCAAGCTTGTCGATCGACTACGTCGTTAAGGCCGTTTCTGACAGAGTAA
AATTCTTGAGGGAACTTTCACCATTATGGGAAATGGTTCAAGAAGGTATTGACTTAAACTCCATCAAATG
GTCAGGTCATTGAGTGTTTTTTATTTGTTGTATTTTTTTTTTTTTAGAGAAAATCCTCCAATATATAAAT
TAGGAATCATAGTTTCATGATTTTCTGTTACACCTAACTTTTTGTGTGGTGCCCTCCTCCTTGTCAATAT
TAATGTTAAAGTGCAATTCTTTTTCCTTATCACGTTGAGCCATTAGTATCAATTTGCTTACCTGTATTCC
TTTACATCCTCCTTTTTCTCCTTCTTGATAAATGTATGTAGATTGCGTATATAGTTTCGTCTACCCTATG
AACATATTCCATTTTGTAATTTCGTGTCGTTTCTATTATGAATTTCATTTATAAAGTTTATGTACAAATA
TCATAAAAAAAGAGAATCTTTTTAAGCAAGGATTTTCTTAACTTCTTCGGCGACAGCATCACCGACTTCC
GTGGTACTGTTGGAACCACCTAAATCACCAGTTCTGATACCTGCATCCAAAACCTTTTTAACTGCATCTT
CAATGGCCTTACCTTCTTCAGGCAAGTTCAATGACAATTTCAACATCATTGCAGCAGACAAGATAGTGGC
GATAGGGTTGACCTTATTCTTTGGCAAATCTGGAGCAGAACCGTGGCATGGTTCGTACAAACCAAATGCG
GTGTTCTTGTCTGGCAAAGAGGCCAAGGACGCAGATGGCAACAAACCCAAGGAACCTGGGATAACGGAGG
CTTCATCGGAGATGATATCACCAAACATGTTGCTGGTGATTATAATACCATTTAGGTGGGTTGGGTTCTT
AACTAGGATCATGGCGGCAGAATCAATCAATTGATGTTGAACCTTCAATGTAGGGAATTCGTTCTTGATG
GTTTCCTCCACAGTTTTTCTCCATAATCTTGAAGAGGCCAAAACATTAGCTTTATCCAAGGACCAAATAG
GCAATGGTGGCTCATGTTGTAGGGCCATGAAAGCGGCCATTCTTGTGATTCTTTGCACTTCTGGAACGGT
GTATTGTTCACTATCCCAAGCGACACCATCACCATCGTCTTCCTTTCTCTTACCAAAGTAAATACCTCCC
ACTAATTCTCTGACAACAACGAAGTCAGTACCTTTAGCAAATTGTGGCTTGATTGGAGATAAGTCTAAAA
GAGAGTCGGATGCAAAGTTACATGGTCTTAAGTTGGCGTACAATTGAAGTTCTTTACGGATTTTTAGTAA
ACCTTGTTCAGGTCTAACACTACCGGTACCCCATTTAGGACCACCCACAGCACCTAACAAAACGGCATCA
ACCTTCTTGGAGGCTTCCAGCGCCTCATCTGGAAGTGGGACACCTGTAGCATCGATAGCAGCACCACCAA
TTAAATGATTTTCGAAATCGAACTTGACATTGGAACGAACATCAGAAATAGCTTTAAGAACCTTAATGGC
TTCGGCTGTGATTTCTTGACCAACGTGGTCACCTGGCAAAACGACGATCTTCTTAGGGGCAGACATTAGA
ATGGTATATCCTTGAAATATATATATATATATTGCTGAAATGTAAAAGGTAAGAAAAGTTAGAAAGTAAG
ACGATTGCTAACCACCTATTGGAAAAAACAATAGGTCCTTAAATAATATTGTCAACTTCAAGTATTGTGA
TGCAAGCATTTAGTCATGAACGCTTCTCTATTCTATATGAAAAGCCGGTTCCGCGGCTCTCACCTTTCCT
TTTTCTCCCAATTTTTCAGTTGAAAAAGGTATATGCGTCAGGCGACCTCTGAAATTAACAAAAAATTTCC
AGTCATCGAATTTGATTCTGTGCGATAGCGCCCCTGTGTGTTCTCGTTATGTTGAGGAAAAAAATAATGG
TTGCTAAGAGATTCGAACTCTTGCATCTTACGATACCTGAGTATTCCCACAGTTAACTGCGGTCAAGATA
TTTCTTGAATCAGGCGCCTTAGACCGCTCGGCCAAACAACCAATTACTTGTTGAGAAATAGAGTATAATT
ATCCTATAAATATAACGTTTTTGAACACACATGAACAAGGAAGTACAGGACAATTGATTTTGAAGAGAAT
GTGGATTTTGATGTAATTGTTGGGATTCCATTTTTAATAAGGCAATAATATTAGGTATGTAGATATACTA
GAAGTTCTCCTCGACAAGCTTGCATGCCTGCAGGTCGATCGACTCTAGAGGATCAGAAAATTATCGCCAT
AAAAGACAGAATAAGTCATCAGCGGTTGTTTCATTTCCTATATTTTTTTTTTATTTTTTTATTTTTTAAT
AAGGGAAAATTTAACGTCTAAGGATACAGAAGATTGTTAGCACATTAAAGTAATAAAGGCTTAAGTAGTA
AGTGCCTTAGCATGTTATTGTATTTCAAAGGACATAATCTAAAATAATAACAATATCATTTCTCACAAGT
TATTCAATTTTCTTTTTTTTTTCTAATAATATCAAGAATGTATTATTTGTTTGACATAAGTCAACTAATT
TATTTAATATGCTGGATTAATCTTGCAGACATGTAAATTAACAAGTTTTAGTCAAATAACGTTGAAGTTT
CAATGAACTCAAATAATTTCTCTTTTTTTTTATATAACCATATGTCTAATCTGATTTATATTTTCCGCAG
GGATCAACTGAAGTTATGACATTTGGATTGGATCACTTATAACCTTGGTCGCCAAATAATACAAAAATCA
GCGTTATAAAACAAAGAAGGTTTTTGTTAAGAAATTAATCCTCTTTCTTGATAAGAAAGTTGAACCGAAA
TTGCAGATACTGATATATGAAAATAATACCCACAATTTTGGGAATAGCGCAAGCCTCAATTTAAACAATA
GGTGAGGACACATGATAATGACCTCAATGATTGTTAGAAGAAAAGAGCCTCATTACAAAATCGAAAAATG
AATGGTTGGGTACAAGTTTCCAAAACATGGTAAAGTGGACTTTGCGTATGAGACGTAAATAGAAAAAAAC
ACTTGTTATATGTTTTCTAGAATTATTGTTGTCTCTTTATGGTTGGATGATGCAAAATAGTAATTTCGGT
TAGTTGCTGTAAAACACCACGAGACAAATAGATATGGATATTTATTAAATCAGGAAAAACGTAACTCTCG
GCTACTGGATGGTTCAGTCACCCAACGATTACTGGGGAGAGAAAACAGGGCAAAAGCAAAGCTTAAAGGA
ATCCGATTGTCATTCGGCAATGTGCAGCGAAACTAAAAACCGGATAATGGACCTGTTAATCGAAACATTG
AAGATATATAAAGGAAGAGGAATCCTGGCATATCATCAATTGAATAAGTTGAATTAATTATTTCAATCTC
ATTCTCACTTTCTGACTTATAGTCGCTTTGTTAAATGGCCTCGAGAGAAAAAACCCCGGATCTATGCCAA
AGAAGAAGCGTAAGGTCGCTAGTGGTGAACAAAAGTTAGTTTCTGAAGAAGATTTGGACGGTGAACAAAA
GCTAATCTCCGAGGAAGACTTGAACGGTGAACAAAAATTAATCTCAGAAGAAGACTTGAACGGATCCTCT
AGAGGTGAACAAAAGTTGATTTCTGAAGAAGATTTGAACGGTGAACAAAAGCTAATCTCCGAGGAAGACT
TGAACGGTGAACAAAAATTAATCTCAGAAGAAGACTTGAACGGATCCTCTAGAGGTGAACAAAAGTTGAT
TTCTGAAGAAGATTTGAACGGTGAACAAAAGCTAATCTCCGAGGAAGACTTGAACGGTGAACAAAAATTA
ATCTCAGAAGAAGACTTGAACGGATCCACTAGCGGAGAAAGCTTGTTTAAGGGACCACGTGATTACAACC
CGATATCGAGCACCATTTGTCATTTGACGAATGAATCTGATGGGCACACAACATCGTTGTATGGTATTGG
ATTTGGTCCCTTCATCATTACAAACAAGCACTTGTTTCGTCGCAATAATGGAACACTGTTGGTCCAATCA
CTACATGGTGTATTCAAGGTCAAGAACACCACGACTTTGCAACAACACCTCATTGATGGGAGGGACATGA
TAATTATTCGCATGCCTAAGGATTTCCCACCATTTCCTCAAAAGCTGAAATTTAGAGAGCCACAAAGGGA
AGAGCGCATATGTCTTGTGACAACCAACTTCCAAACTAAGAGCATGTCTAGCATGGTGTCAGACACTAGT
TGCACATTCCCTTCATCTGATGGCATATTCTGGAAGCATTGGATTCAAACCAAGGATGGGCAGTGTGGCA
GTCCATTAGTATCAACTAGAGATGGGTTCATTGTTGGTATACACTCAGCATCGAATTTCACCAACACAAA
CAATTATTTCACAAGCGTGCCGAAAAACTTCATGGAATTGTTGACAAATCAGGAGGCGCAGCAGTGGGTT
AGTGGTTGGCGATTAAATGCTGACTCAGTATTGTGGGGGGGCCATAAAGTTTTCATGAGCAAACCTGAAG
AGCCTTTTCAGCCAGTTAAGGAAGCGACTCAACTCATGAATGAATTGGTGTACTCGCAAGGGTCACCTAA
GAAAAAACGAAAAGTTGAGGATCCTAAAAAGAAACGAAAAGTTGATTAACTGCAGGCATGCAAGCTTGGC
CCCGGGTAAAGGAATGTCTCCCTTGCCAGTACTGCTAGGGTTTTTCTTTCAAACTATGGAAGCCCATTCA
AGCTGCATATTACGATTTTGTTTTTCGCTTTTAGAAAGTGGTTTAGATGAGATAATAGAAAAATTCTTGA
TCTCCGACAACGAGTACTTTTATTTTTTTTGCTAATCACTTTACTCAATATTAGCTCGAAATCGTAGAAA
CGTAGACGGGTGCGGGATACCGAGTGGTGTAGTTAAGAATTTTTATAAACCACGTGGCCCAAAAATATGA
ACCCAAAACGTTTATACATGAGTATACTTTAAGAAGGCTATACCCCTTCGTGTTAGATGTAGTTTTAGCT
ACCCAACCCGAGTCTATGAGCTTGACTTCAGATGTAGAAGGCATTAAATCGTTTTGAATATTAATTAAAA
AACGATGAAAATTAAATATTTAAAAGCAATCATACGCTGAAAATTTAGTGCTGTGGCTAATCCTTCAACA
TGGAAATGCCATAAAAGTGACTTTGACAAAAAAAAAAGTATATACAGGTAGTAAACTCATCTACTTCATT
GACTTTGTTTACAGCATGTGGAAGGAGGAATATTTATTGCTAAATCGTAGTTTAACATTCAATAAGTAAT
ACTATTGAAATTCGACAAGATTGGCCGCATGGATGAAAAAGAGGCATTTTGCTTTGGGAGAATTAGTTCA
AATTAGAACTGAAAAAAAAAACTTTACGAGGCAAAAATGTCGGATTGAGATCGTAAAAGTTCGCTCGTCG
TCTTTTGCTTTGTGATTGTTTTCATGGATACATCTTGCTGGATATTTAAATTTTAGTACTATGTATAAGA
TATTCTATAAATGTTTTATCACCCAAACCTGTTAGCGCCTTCTTAATTCTATTCAATCTGGCTTTTGCTC
TGAGACTACTTCTTGGACTTTCACTACTTGTTAGTTATACGGAATTTGTGTAATTAGAAGTGAAATAATC
CTTTCTATTAGTAATGCGAGCTCGAATTCGAGTCTAACTCCTTAACCACTCGGACATAGTGACTTATCTG
ACACTCATTGTAAATTAATATATATATAGGCATTTTGTTTAGTTAAAGGTACTTAAGTAATTAGTATAAA
CGAACCAATTTTATAATCAGGAAGTTAAGTGAATGGTAGCACATGTCGTAAAAATTGTGAATTTTTATTG
AATAATATTTTAAATACAAGCCTTTCTAGACTAGGTATACTCATAAACATATATGAGCAAAAGGATAGAG
GAGATTACATTGCATCTTCTACAAATTTATTTATTGCCCTTTACTGAAAAATTAAATAATGAGTACTAAA
TGATAAAAAGCGCTCAGTACAAGAAAGATTGCAAAAATATTGCATTCTTCATGAATTAAAGTTGCATATA
AGGCATATTGAAAGTAATAGTACTAAAACAGCAGTTAGCGAAAATTAATAGAATTATATTCGCAAGACAA
TTGTGACATTAAATTAAAAAATTGTAGAATTTTTACTATCCTCTTTAACGCCATGAGCCTTTATAAAAAG
GTTAAATTAGTTTTAACATTCTTTTTTTGAGTAAGAGTTTACAATTTATCAAAACCTGTGTTATTATATT
CATTAGTTTCAATTTATTAGCATCTAGAGAAAAATCAATTGGCAGTTACATTGTTGGAATTTATGAAGAA
AAAGAATCTACAACGGAGAATAAGTTGCTGATCGCTTTCCCTAAAATTGTATATTTTGCTGAGCTTATTT
TGACATTTCGTTGAAGTTTTCTCTAATTCGCATTCATTTTAAGTAAAACAATGAGAAATAAAATTACAAA
AAATACAAATTAAAATACAATTTTTAGCTATAATTATAGACGATGCCCTTGTATCCCATTCTGTCTCGCT
TGCCCCTACTTTTTATCTTTTATATACCATAATGAACGCTGCCGCTACTAACCATACCCCGATTTTACAT
TTCGGACTCCCAAGGACGTACAAAATAGAAAACTATAGAAAAAAATAATCAGAAAATAGCATGTCATCTC
TTTGTAAAACGCGTTTGCAAGAAGAAAGGAAACAATGGAGAAGAGATCATCCATTTGTATGTAAATTTTA
GTAAACTTGAAGAAATCACTAACAACTTCTCTTACTTAGGGATTCTATGCAAAACCTTGTAAATCATCTG
ATGGAGGACTCGATTTAATGAATTGGAAGGTTGGAATTCACTGGCCGTCGTTTTACAACGTCGTGACTGG
GAAAACCCTGGCGTTACCCAACTTAATCGCCTTGCAGCACATCCCCCTTTCGCCAGCTGGCGTAATAGCG
AAGAGGCCCGCACCGATCGCCCTTCCCAACAGTTGCGCAGCCTGAATGGCGAATGGCGCCTGATGCGGTA
TTTTCTCCTTACGCATCTGTGCGGTATTTCACACCGCATA
[142 nt withheld, positions 7321-7462]
C
[141 nt withheld, positions 7464-7604]
CCTTTGACGTTGGAGTCCACGTTCTTT
[37 nt withheld, positions 7632-7668]
ACCCTATCTCGGGCTATTCTTTTGATTTATAAGGGATTTTGCCGATTTCGGCCTATTGGTTAAAAAATGA
GCTGATTTAACAAAAATTTAACGCGAATTTTAACAAAATATTAACGTTTACAATTTTATGGTGCACTCTC
AGTACAATCTGCTCTGATGCCGCATAGTTAAGCCAGCCCCGACACCCGCCAACACCCGCTGACGCGCCCT
GACGGGCTTGTCTGCTCCCGGCATCCGCTTACAGACAAGCTGTGACCGTCTCCGGGAGCTGCATGTGTCA
GAGGTTTTCACCGTCATCACCGAAACGCGCGAGACGAAAGGGCCTCGTGATACGCCTATTTTTATAGGTT
AATGTCATGATAATAATGGTTTCTTAGACGTCAGGTGGCACTTTTCGGGGAAATGTGCGCGGAACCCCTA
TTTGTTTATTTTTCTAAATACATTCAAATATGTATCCGCTCATGAGACAATAACCCTGATAAATGCTTCA
ATAATATTGAAAAAGGAAGAGTATGAGTATTCAACATTTCCGTGTCGCCCTTATTCCCTTTTTTGCGGCA
TTTTGCCTTCCTGTTTTTGCTCACCCAGAAACGCTGGTGAAAGTAAAAGATGCTGAAGATCAGTTGGGTG
CACGAGTGGGTTACATCGAACTGGATCTCAACAGCGGTAAGATCCTTGAGAGTTTTCGCCCCGAAGAACG
TTTTCCAATGATGAGCACTTTTAAAGTTCTGCTATGTGGCGCGGTATTATCCCGTATTGACGCCGGGCAA
GAGCAACTCGGTCGCCGCATACACTATTCTCAGAATGACTTGGTTGAGTACTCACCAGTCACAGAAAAGC
ATCTTACGGATGGCATGACAGTAAGAGAATTATGCAGTGCTGCCATAACCATGAGTGATAACACTGCGGC
CAACTTACTTCTGACAACGATCGGAGGACCGAAGGAGCTAACCGCTTTTTTGCACAACATGGGGGATCAT
GTAACTCGCCTTGATCGTTGGGAACCGGAGCTGAATGAAGCCATACCAAACGACGAGCGTGACACCACGA
TGCCTGTAGCAATGGCAACAACGTTGCGCAAACTATTAACTGGCGAACTACTTACTCTAGCTTCCCGGCA
ACAATTAATAGACTGGATGGAGGCGGATAAAGTTGCAGGACCACTTCTGCGCTCGGCCCTTCCGGCTGGC
TGGTTTATTGCTGATAAATCTGGAGCCGGTGAGCGTGGGTCTCGCGGTATCATTGCAGCACTGGGGCCAG
ATGGTAAGCCCTCCCGTATCGTAGTTATCTACACGACGGGGAGTCAGGCAACTATGGATGAACGAAATAG
ACAGATCGCTGAGATAGGTGCCTCACTGATTAAGCATTGGTAACTGTCAGACCAAGTTTACTCATATATA
CTTTAGATTGATTTAAAACTTCATTTTTAATTTAAAAGGATCTAGGTGAAGATCCTTTTTGATAATCTCA
TGACCAAAATCCCTTAACGTGAGTTTTCGTTCCACTGAGCGTCAGACCCCGTAGAAAAGATCAAAGGATC
TTCTTGAGATCCTTTTTTTCTGCGCGTAATCTGCTGCTTGCAAACAAAAAAACCACCGCTACCAGCGGTG
GTTTGTTTGCCGGATCAAGAGCTACCAACTCTTTTTCCGAAGGTAACTGGCTTCAGCAGAGCGCAGATAC
CAAATACTGTCCTTCTAGTGTAGCCGTAGTTAGGCCACCACTTCAAGAACTCTGTAGCACCGCCTACATA
CCTCGCTCTGCTAATCCTGTTACCAGTGGCTGCTGCCAGTGGCGATAAGTCGTGTCTTACCGGGTTGGAC
TCAAGACGATAGTTACCGGATAAGGCGCAGCGGTCGGGCTGAACGGGGGGTTCGTGCACACAGCCCAGCT
TGGAGCGAACGACCTACACCGAACTGAGATACCTACAGCGTGAGCTATGAGAAAGCGCCACGCTTCCCGA
AGGGAGAAAGGCGGACAGGTATCCGGTAAGCGGCAGGGTCGGAACAGGAGAGCGCACGAGGGAGCTTCCA
GGGGGAAACGCCTGGTATCTTTATAGTCCTGTCGGGTTTCGCCACCTCTGACTTGAGCGTCGATTTTTGT
GATGCTCGTCAGGGGGGCGGAGCCTATGGAAAAACGCCAGCAACGCGGCCTTTTTACGGTTCCTGGCCTT
TTGCTGGCCTTTTGCTCACATGTTCTTTCCTGCGTTATCCCCTGATTCTGTGGATAACCGTATTACCGCC
TTTGAGTGAGCTGATACCGCTCGCCGCAGCCGAACGACCGAGCGCAGCGAGTCAGTGAGCGAGGAAGCGG
AAG
Features (pLannotate 1.2.2; 24 found; start..end, strand, type, name):
      2..94      +  CDS            lacI (fragment): lac repressor; lacI; The lac repressor binds to the lac operator to inhibit transcription in E. coli. This inhibition can be relieved by adding lactose or isopropyl-β-D-thiogalactopyranoside (IPTG).
    107..128     +  protein_bind   CAP binding site: CAP binding activates transcription in the presence of cAMP. E. coli catabolite activator protein
    143..173     +  promoter       lac promoter: promoter for the E. coli lac operon
    181..197     +  protein_bind   lac operator: The lac repressor binds to the lac operator to inhibit transcription in E. coli. This inhibition can be relieved by adding lactose or isopropyl-β-D-thiogalactopyranoside (IPTG). lac repressor encoded by lacI
    244..360     +  CDS            NFS1 (fragment): NFS1_YEAST - Also known as SPL1 From Saccharomyces cerevisiae (strain ATCC 204508 / S288c) (Baker's yeast).
    722..1816    -  CDS            LEU2: 3-isopropylmalate dehydrogenase, required for leucine biosynthesis; S. cerevisiae LEU2; yeast auxotrophic marker
   1817..2224    -  promoter       LEU2 promoter: S. cerevisiae LEU2
   2364..2441    -  CDS            YO192_YEAST (fragment): Experimental evidence at protein level: Swiss-Prot protein existence level 1. From Saccharomyces cerevisiae (strain ATCC 204508 / S288c) (Baker's yeast).
   2466..2488    -  misc_feature   MCS (fragment): pUC18/19 multiple cloning site
   2514..3676    +  promoter       nmt1 promoter: wild-type nmt1 promoter from Schizosaccharomyces pombe, conferring strong thiamine-repressible expression
   3734..4084    +  CDS            13xMyc (fragment): 13 tandem Myc epitope tags
   4094..4801    +  CDS            TEV protease: tobacco etch virus protease (Kapust et al., 2001)
   4880..4897    +  misc_feature   MCS (fragment): pUC18/19 multiple cloning site
   5977..6760    -  rep_origin     ars1: Schizosaccharomyces pombe autonomously replicating sequence ars1
   6921..6986    +  CDS            hus5 (fragment): UBC9_SCHPO - Also known as ubc9. Experimental evidence at protein level: Swiss-Prot protein existence level 1. Catalyzes the covalent attachment of ubiquitin-like protein SUMO/Smt3 to other proteins. Required for efficient recovery from DNA damage or S-phase arrest and normal mitosis. This may be as part of a checkpoint independent recovery process. From Schizosaccharomyces pombe (strain 972 / ATCC 24843) (Fission yeast).
   7040..7108    +  CDS            hus5 (fragment): UBC9_SCHPO - Also known as ubc9. Experimental evidence at protein level: Swiss-Prot protein existence level 1. Catalyzes the covalent attachment of ubiquitin-like protein SUMO/Smt3 to other proteins. Required for efficient recovery from DNA damage or S-phase arrest and normal mitosis. This may be as part of a checkpoint independent recovery process. From Schizosaccharomyces pombe (strain 972 / ATCC 24843) (Fission yeast).
   7106..7263    +  CDS            lacZα (fragment): LacZα fragment of β-galactosidase; lacZ fragment
   7269..7320    -  misc_feature   bom (fragment): basis of mobility region from pBR322
   7339..7719    +  rep_origin     M13 ori (sequence partly withheld): M13 bacteriophage origin of replication; arrow indicates direction of (+) strand synthesis
   7795..7844    -  misc_feature   bom (fragment): basis of mobility region from pBR322
   7946..7981    -  CDS            rop (fragment): Rop protein, which maintains plasmids at low copy number; rop
   8076..8180    +  promoter       AmpR promoter: bla
   8181..9041    +  CDS            AmpR: β-lactamase; bla; confers resistance to ampicillin, carbenicillin, and related antibiotics
   9212..9800    +  rep_origin     ori: high-copy-number ColE1/pMB1/pBR322/pUC origin of replication
