[The description below was written by a language model from this plasmid's Addgene catalogue record and pLannotate feature annotations shown in this document.]
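Description:
pREP3-TEV-NLS is a fission yeast expression plasmid built on the pREP3X backbone, designed to produce a nuclear-targeted form of tobacco etch virus (TEV) protease in Schizosaccharomyces pombe. It is a shuttle vector. In E. coli it replicates from a high-copy ColE1/pUC-type origin and is selected with ampicillin through the bla gene. In S. pombe it is maintained episomally through the ars1 autonomously replicating sequence and selected by leucine prototrophy, using the S. cerevisiae LEU2 gene under its own promoter. The annotated author sequence (about 10 kb) also carries an M13 phage origin and remnants of lac, lacZα, bom and rop elements inherited from the pUC-type backbone. Short matches to other yeast genes flanking LEU2 and ars1 are most likely carried-over genomic sequence.

The payload, cloned between XhoI and SmaI, sits downstream of the wild-type nmt1 promoter, which gives strong expression that is repressed by thiamine, so protease production can be switched on by removing thiamine. According to the record, the TEV protease coding sequence carries an N-terminal NLS and myc tag and two C-terminal NLS copies. The feature table shows a multi-copy myc repeat region directly upstream of the protease but does not annotate the NLS elements separately. The cassette was adapted from a plasmid used to express TEV protease in S. cerevisiae.

The associated publication used TEV protease to cleave Cdc23 (Mcm10) in fission yeast, which points to conditional in vivo cleavage of nuclear proteins engineered with TEV recognition sites. The depositor notes some mismatches between the quality-control and author sequences and judges that they do not affect TEV expression.
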