Addgene plasmid #21146: pREP3-TEV-NLS
Depositing lab: Stephen Kearsey. Depositing organization: University of Oxford. Publication: Nuclear distribution and chromatin association of DNA polymerase alpha-primase is affected by TEV protease cleavage of Cdc23 (Mcm10) in fission yeast. Yang X, Gregan J, Lindner K, Young H, Kearsey SE. BMC Mol Biol. 2005 Jun 7;6:13. doi: 10.1186/1471-2199-6-13. PubMed 15941470.
Backbone
  Vector backbone: pREP3X
  Backbone size w/o insert (bp): 8754
  Vector type: Yeast Expression ; S. pombe
  Selectable markers: LEU2
Growth in bacteria
  Bacterial resistance: Ampicillin, 100 μg/mL
  Growth temperature: 37°C
  Growth strain: DH5alpha
  Copy number: High Copy
Gene/Insert
  Gene/Insert name: TEV protease
  Species: tobacco etch virus
  Insert size (bp): 1176
  GenBank ID: AAA47909
  Entrez Gene: TEVgp1 (a.k.a. TEVgp1)
  Tag / fusion protein: NLS (N terminal on insert); myc (N terminal on insert); 2xNLS (C terminal on insert)
  Cloning method: Restriction Enzyme; 5′ cloning site XhoI (not destroyed); 3′ cloning site SmaI (not destroyed)
  Sequencing primers: 5′ TCACTTTCTGACTTATAGTCGC
Resource information
  A portion of this plasmid was derived from a plasmid made by: F Uhlmann, K Nasmyth
Terms and licenses: Academic/Nonprofit Terms; Industry Terms: Not Available to Industry
Depositor comments: plasmid modified from one used to express TEV protease in S. cerevisiae Some mismatches between Addgene QC sequence and author-provided sequence, but author has determined that TEV expression would not be affected.
How to cite: pREP3-TEV-NLS was a gift from Stephen Kearsey (Addgene plasmid # 21146 ; http://n2t.net/addgene:21146 ; RRID:Addgene_21146)
