>Addgene plasmid #21146 | pREP3-TEV-NLS | addgene partial sequence | sequence record 26954 | 21146 with Nmt1-F
GATATATAAAGGAAGAGGAATCCTGGCATATCATCAATTGAATAAGTTGAATTAATTATTTCAATCTCAT
TCTCACTTTCTGACTTATAGTCGCTTTGTTAAATTGGCCTCGAGAGAAAAAACCCCGGATCTATGCCAAA
GAAGAAGCGTAAGGTCGCTAGTGGTGAACAAAAGTTGATTTCTGAAGAAGATTTGAACGGTGAACAAAAG
CTAATCTCCGAGGAAGACTTGAACGGTGAACAAAAATTAATCTCAGAAGAAGACTTGAACGGATCCTCTA
GAGGTGAACAAAAGTTGATTTCTGAAGAAGATTTGAACGGTGAACAAAAGCTAATCTCCGAGGAAGACTT
GAACGGTGAACAAAAATTAATCTCAGAAGAAGACTTGAACGGATCCTCTAGAGGTGAACAAAAGTTGATT
TCTGAAGAAGATTTGAACGGTGAACAAAAGCTAATCTCCGAGGAAGACTTGAACGGTGAACAAAAATTAA
TCTCAGAAGAAGACTTGAACGGATCCACTAGCGGAGAAAGCTTGTTTAAGGGACCACGTGATTACAACCC
GATATCGAGCACCATTTGTCATTTGACGAATGAATCTGATGGGCACACAACATCGTTGTATGGTATTGGA
TTTGGTCCCTTCATCATTACAAACAAGCACTTGTTTCGTCGCAAT
